Addgene plasmid #244224: SM420_pHAGE-CAG-mcherry-P2A-puro-DR-Lb_crRNA-TruSeq_3
Purpose: (Empty Backbone) Vector for cloning LbCas12a crRNA array libraries. Contains 3' TruSeq sequence for easy NGS library construction
Depositing lab: Tim Reddy. Depositing organization: Duke University. Publication: dHyperCas12a enables multiplexed CRISPRi screens. Melore SM, McRoberts Amador CD, Hamilton MC, Gersbach CA, Reddy TE. Nat Commun. 2026 Feb 12. doi: 10.1038/s41467-026-69090-z. PubMed 41673027.
Backbone
  Vector backbone: pHAGE
  Vector type: Mammalian Expression, Lentiviral, CRISPR
  Selectable markers: Puromycin
Growth in bacteria
  Bacterial resistance: Ampicillin, 100 μg/mL
  Growth temperature: 30°C
  Growth strain: NEB Stable
  Copy number: High Copy
Gene/Insert
  Gene/Insert name: None
Terms and licenses: Academic/Nonprofit Terms; Industry Terms: Not Available to Industry
Depositor comments: Please visit https://doi.org/10.1101/2024.07.08.602263 for bioRxiv preprint.
How to cite: SM420_pHAGE-CAG-mcherry-P2A-puro-DR-Lb_crRNA-TruSeq_3 was a gift from Tim Reddy (Addgene plasmid # 244224 ; http://n2t.net/addgene:244224 ; RRID:Addgene_244224)
