[The description below was written by a language model from this plasmid's Addgene catalogue record and pLannotate feature annotations shown in this document.]
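Description:
SM420_pHAGE-CAG-mcherry-P2A-puro-DR-Lb_crRNA-TruSeq_3 is an empty lentiviral backbone built on pHAGE and intended as a recipient for LbCas12a crRNA array libraries. It carries no insert as deposited. In bacteria it is maintained through a high-copy ColE1/pUC-type origin and selected with ampicillin via the bla gene. The lentiviral portion contains a truncated HIV-1 5' LTR, the Ψ packaging signal with an adjoining gag fragment, the Rev response element, the cPPT/CTS and a ΔU3 self-inactivating 3' LTR. These allow the region between the LTRs to be packaged when helper functions are supplied in trans, and to integrate into mammalian target cells without regenerating an active viral promoter.

Between the LTRs, a CAG promoter (CMV enhancer, chicken β-actin promoter and chimeric intron) drives mCherry followed by puromycin N-acetyltransferase. According to the construct name the two are linked by a P2A peptide, so one transcript gives both a red fluorescent marker and puromycin selection of transduced cells. The name also indicates an LbCas12a direct repeat and crRNA cloning position followed by a TruSeq sequence, which the record says simplifies preparation of sequencing libraries. These elements are not annotated in the feature table. They presumably lie in the interval between the puromycin gene and the WPRE, where only small cloning-site and kanamycin-resistance fragments are called. No separate Pol III promoter is annotated, which is consistent with arrays being carried in the 3' part of the CAG transcript for processing by Cas12a, although the record does not state this explicitly. The associated publication concerns multiplexed CRISPR interference screens with a dHyperCas12a effector.
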