Features (pLannotate 1.2.2; 28 found; start..end, strand, type, name):
    377..634     +  LTR            5' LTR (truncated): truncated 5' long terminal repeat (LTR) from HIV-1
    681..806     +  misc_feature   HIV-1 Ψ: packaging signal of human immunodeficiency virus type 1
    790..1128    +  CDS            HIV-1 gag (fragment): gag protein from human immunodeficiency virus 1; gag
   1303..1536    +  misc_feature   RRE: The Rev response element (RRE) of HIV-1 allows for Rev-dependent mRNA export from the nucleus to the cytoplasm.
   1913..2013    +  CDS            Rev (fragment): human immunodeficiency virus 1 (HIV-1) Rev protein; rev; enhances nuclear export of unspliced and incompletely spliced viral mRNAs
   2058..2175    +  misc_feature   cPPT/CTS: central polypurine tract and central termination sequence of HIV-1
   2246..2625    +  enhancer       CMV enhancer: human cytomegalovirus immediate early enhancer
   2627..2896    +  promoter       chicken β-actin promoter: No description available
   2897..3913    +  intron         chimeric intron: chimera between introns from chicken β-actin and rabbit β-globin
   3962..3989    +  misc_feature   MCS (fragment): multiple cloning site
   4012..4719    +  CDS            mCherry: mCherry is a basic (constitutively fluorescent) red fluorescent protein published in 2004, derived from Discosoma sp.. It is reported to be a very rapidly-maturing monomer with low acid sensitivity.
   4786..5383    +  CDS            PuroR (fragment): puromycin N-acetyltransferase; pac from Streptomyces; confers resistance to puromycin
   5498..5551    -  CDS            KanR (fragment): aminoglycoside phosphotransferase; aph(3')-Ia; confers resistance to kanamycin
   5633..5650    +  misc_feature   MCS (fragment): pBluescript multiple cloning site
   5658..6246    +  misc_feature   WPRE: woodchuck hepatitis virus posttranscriptional regulatory element
   6254..6319    +  CDS            nef (fragment): NEF_HV1Z2 - Experimental evidence at protein level: Swiss-Prot protein existence level 1. Extracellular Nef protein targets CD4(+) T-lymphocytes for apoptosis by interacting with CXCR4 surface receptors. From Human immunodeficiency virus type 1 group M subtype D (isolate Z2/CDC-Z34) (HIV-1).
   6321..6554    +  LTR            3' LTR (ΔU3): self-inactivating 3' long terminal repeat (LTR) from HIV-1
   6759..6863    +  promoter       AmpR promoter: bla
   6864..7724    +  CDS            AmpR: β-lactamase; bla; confers resistance to ampicillin, carbenicillin, and related antibiotics
   7895..8483    +  rep_origin     ori: high-copy-number ColE1/pMB1/pBR322/pUC origin of replication
   8666..8720    +  CDS            lacI (fragment): lac repressor; lacI; The lac repressor binds to the lac operator to inhibit transcription in E. coli. This inhibition can be relieved by adding lactose or isopropyl-β-D-thiogalactopyranoside (IPTG).
   8726..8819    +  rep_origin     SV40 ori (fragment): SV40 origin of replication
   8844..8881    +  CDS            lacI (fragment): lac repressor; lacI; The lac repressor binds to the lac operator to inhibit transcription in E. coli. This inhibition can be relieved by adding lactose or isopropyl-β-D-thiogalactopyranoside (IPTG).
   8894..8915    +  protein_bind   CAP binding site: CAP binding activates transcription in the presence of cAMP. E. coli catabolite activator protein
   8930..8960    +  promoter       lac promoter: promoter for the E. coli lac operon
   8968..8984    +  protein_bind   lac operator: The lac repressor binds to the lac operator to inhibit transcription in E. coli. This inhibition can be relieved by adding lactose or isopropyl-β-D-thiogalactopyranoside (IPTG). lac repressor encoded by lacI
   9018..9101    +  polyA_signal   SV40 poly(A) signal (fragment): SV40 polyadenylation signal
   9268..329     +  CDS            nef (fragment) (across the origin): NEF_HV1BR - Experimental evidence at protein level: Swiss-Prot protein existence level 1. Extracellular Nef protein targets CD4(+) T-lymphocytes for apoptosis by interacting with CXCR4 surface receptors (PubMed:14990729). From Human immunodeficiency virus type 1 group M subtype B (isolate BRU/LAI) (HIV-1).
>Addgene plasmid #244224 | SM420_pHAGE-CAG-mcherry-P2A-puro-DR-Lb_crRNA-TruSeq_3 | addgene full sequence | sequence record 496156 | Addgene NGS Result
TGGAAGGGCTAATTCACTCCCAAAGAAGACAAGATATCCTTGATCTGTGGATCTACCACACACAAGGCTA
CTTCCCTGATTAGCAGAACTACACACCAGGGCCAGGGGTCAGATATCCACTGACCTTTGGATGGTGCTAC
AAGCTAGTACCAGTTGAGCCAGATAAGGTAGAAGAGGCCAATAAAGGAGAGAACACCAGCTTGTTACACC
CTGTGAGCCTGCATGGGATGGATGACCCGGAGAGAGAAGTGTTAGAGTGGAGGTTTGACAGCCGCCTAGC
ATTTCATCACGTGGCCCGAGAGCTGCATCCGGAGTACTTCAAGAACTGCTGATATCGAGCTTGCTACAAG
GGACTTTCCGCTGGGGACTTTCCAGGGAGGCGTGGCCTGGGCGGGACTGGGGAGTGGCGAGCCCTCAGAT
CCTGCATATAAGCAGCTGCTTTTTGCCTGTACTGGGTCTCTCTGGTTAGACCAGATCTGAGCCTGGGAGC
TCTCTGGCTAACTAGGGAACCCACTGCTTAAGCCTCAATAAAGCTTGCCTTGAGTGCTTCAAGTAGTGTG
TGCCCGTCTGTTGTGTGACTCTGGTAACTAGAGATCCCTCAGACCCTTTTAGTCAGTGTGGAAAATCTCT
AGCAGTGGCGCCCGAACAGGGACTTGAAAGCGAAAGGGAAACCAGAGGAGCTCTCTCGACGCAGGACTCG
GCTTGCTGAAGCGCGCACGGCAAGAGGCGAGGGGCGGCGACTGGTGAGTACGCCAAAAATTTTGACTAGC
GGAGGCTAGAAGGAGAGAGATGGGTGCGAGAGCGTCAGTATTAAGCGGGGGAGAATTAGATCGCGATGGG
AAAAAATTCGGTTAAGGCCAGGGGGAAAGAAAAAATATAAATTAAAACATATAGTATGGGCAAGCAGGGA
GCTAGAACGATTCGCAGTTAATCCTGGCCTGTTAGAAACATCAGAAGGCTGTAGACAAATACTGGGACAG
CTACAACCATCCCTTCAGACAGGATCAGAAGAACTTAGATCATTATATAATACAGTAGCAACCCTCTATT
GTGTGCATCAAAGGATAGAGATAAAAGACACCAAGGAAGCTTTAGACAAGATAGAGGAAGAGCAAAACAA
AAGTAAGACCACCGCACAGCAAGCGGCCGGCCGCTGATCTTCAGACCTGGAGGAGGAGATATGAGGGACA
ATTGGAGAAGTGAATTATATAAATATAAAGTAGTAAAAATTGAACCATTAGGAGTAGCACCCACCAAGGC
AAAGAGAAGAGTGGTGCAGAGAGAAAAAAGAGCAGTGGGAATAGGAGCTTTGTTCCTTGGGTTCTTGGGA
GCAGCAGGAAGCACTATGGGCGCAGCGTCAATGACGCTGACGGTACAGGCCAGACAATTATTGTCTGGTA
TAGTGCAGCAGCAGAACAATTTGCTGAGGGCTATTGAGGCGCAACAGCATCTGTTGCAACTCACAGTCTG
GGGCATCAAGCAGCTCCAGGCAAGAATCCTGGCTGTGGAAAGATACCTAAAGGATCAACAGCTCCTGGGG
ATTTGGGGTTGCTCTGGAAAACTCATTTGCACCACTGCTGTGCCTTGGAATGCTAGTTGGAGTAATAAAT
CTCTGGAACAGATTTGGAATCACACGACCTGGATGGAGTGGGACAGAGAAATTAACAATTACACAAGCTT
AATACACTCCTTAATTGAAGAATCGCAAAACCAGCAAGAAAAGAATGAACAAGAATTATTGGAATTAGAT
AAATGGGCAAGTTTGTGGAATTGGTTTAACATAACAAATTGGCTGTGGTATATAAAATTATTCATAATGA
TAGTAGGAGGCTTGGTAGGTTTAAGAATAGTTTTTGCTGTACTTTCTATAGTGAATAGAGTTAGGCAGGG
ATATTCACCATTATCGTTTCAGACCCACCTCCCAACCCCGAGGGGACCCGACAGGCCCGAAGGAATAGAA
GAAGAAGGTGGAGAGAGAGACAGAGACAGATCCATTCGATTAGTGAACGGATCTCGACGGTATCGCCGAA
TTGACAAATGGCAGTATTCATCCACAATTTTAAAAGAAAAGGGGGGATTGGGGGGTACAGTGCAGGGGAA
AGAATAGTAGACATAATAGCAACAGACATACAAACTAAAGAATTACAAAAACAAATTACAAAAATTCAAA
ATTTTCGGGTTTATTACAGGGACAGCAGAGATCCAGTTTGGACTAGCGATGCTAGCTGATGCGGGCCCTT
CGAGTGACATTGATTATTGACTAGTTATTAATAGTAATCAATTACGGGGTCATTAGTTCATAGCCCATAT
ATGGAGTTCCGCGTTACATAACTTACGGTAAATGGCCCGCCTGGCTGACCGCCCAACGACCCCCGCCCAT
TGACGTCAATAATGACGTATGTTCCCATAGTAACGCCAATAGGGACTTTCCATTGACGTCAATGGGTGGA
GTATTTACGGTAAACTGCCCACTTGGCAGTACATCAAGTGTATCATATGCCAAGTACGCCCCCTATTGAC
GTCAATGACGGTAAATGGCCCGCCTGGCATTATGCCCAGTACATGACCTTATGGGACTTTCCTACTTGGC
AGTACATCTACGTATTAGTCATCGCTATTACCATGGTCGAGGTGAGCCCCACGTTCTGCTTCACTCTCCC
CATCTCCCCCCCCTCCCCACCCCCAATTTTGTATTTATTTATTTTTTAATTATTTTGTGCAGCGATGGGG
GCGGGGGGGGGGGGGGGGCGGCGGGGCGGGGCGGGGCGAGGGGCGGGGCGGGGCGAGGCGGAGAGGTGCG
GCGGCAGCCAATCAGAGCGGCGCGCTCCGAAAGTTTCCTTTTATGGCGAGGCGGCGGCGGCGGCGGCCCT
ATAAAAAGCGAAGCGCGCGGCGGGCGGGAGTCGCTGCGCGCTGCCTTCGCCCCGTGCCCCGCTCCGCCGC
CGCCTCGCGCCGCCCGCCCCGGCTCTGACTGACCGCGTTACTCCCACAGGTGAGCGGGCGGGACGGCCCT
TCTCCTCCGGGCTGTAATTAGCGCTTGGTTTAATGACGGCTTGTTTCTTTTCTGTGGCTGCGTGAAAGCC
TTGAGGGGCTCCGGGAGGGCCCTTTGTGCGGGGGGAGCGGCTCGGGGGGTGCGTGCGTGTGTGTGTGCGT
GGGGAGCGCCGCGTGCGGCTCCGCGCTGCCCGGCGGCTGTGAGCGCTGCGGGCGCGGCGCGGGGCTTTGT
GCGCTCCGCAGTGTGCGCGAGGGGAGCGCGGCCGGGGGCGGTGCCCCGCGGTGCGGGGGGGGCTGCGAGG
GGAACAAAGGCTGCGTGCGGGGTGTGTGCGTGGGGGGGTGAGCAGGGGGTGTGGGCGCGTCGGTCGGGCT
GCAACCCCCCCTGCACCCCCCTCCCCGAGTTGCTGAGCACGGCCCGGCTTCGGGTGCGGGGCTCCGTACG
GGGCGTGGCGCGGGGCTCGCCGTGCCGGGCGGGGGGTGGCGGCAGGTGGGGGTGCCGGGCGGGGCGGGGC
CGCCTCGGGCCGGGGAGGGCTCGGGGGAGGGGCGCGGCGGCCCCCGGAGCGCCGGCGGCTGTCGAGGCGC
GGCGAGCCGCAGCCATTGCCTTTTATGGTAATCGTGCGAGAGGGCGCAGGGACTTCCTTTGTCCCAAATC
TGTGCGGAGCCGAAATCTGGGAGGCGCCGCCGCACCCCCTCTAGCGGGCGCGGGGCGAAGCGGTGCGGCG
CCGGCAGGAAGGAAATGGGCGGGGAGGGCCTTCGTGCGTCGCCGCGCCGCCGTCCCCTTCTCCCTCTCCA
GCCTCGGGGCTGTCCGCGGGGGGACGGCTGCCTTCGGGGGGGACGGGGCAGGGCGGGGTTCGGCTTCTGG
CGTGTGACCGGCGGCTCTAGAGCCTCTGCTAACCATGTTCATGCCTTCTTCTTTTTCCTACAGCTCCTGG
GCAACGTGCTGGTTATTGTGCTGTCTCATCATTTTGGCAAAGAATTCTGCAGTCGACGGTACCGCGGGCA
CGCGTGCAGGCTGGCGCCACCATGGTGAGCAAGGGCGAGGAGGATAACATGGCCATCATCAAGGAGTTCA
TGCGCTTCAAGGTGCACATGGAGGGCTCCGTGAACGGCCACGAGTTCGAGATCGAGGGCGAGGGCGAGGG
CCGCCCCTACGAGGGCACCCAGACCGCCAAGCTGAAGGTGACCAAGGGTGGCCCCCTGCCCTTCGCCTGG
GACATCCTGTCCCCTCAGTTCATGTACGGCTCCAAGGCCTACGTGAAGCACCCCGCCGACATCCCCGACT
ACTTGAAGCTGTCCTTCCCCGAGGGCTTCAAGTGGGAGCGCGTGATGAACTTCGAGGACGGCGGCGTGGT
GACCGTGACCCAGGACTCCTCCCTGCAGGACGGCGAGTTCATCTACAAGGTGAAGCTGCGCGGCACCAAC
TTCCCCTCCGACGGCCCCGTAATGCAGAAGAAGACCATGGGCTGGGAGGCCTCCTCCGAGCGGATGTACC
CCGAGGACGGCGCCCTGAAGGGCGAGATCAAGCAGAGGCTGAAGCTGAAGGACGGCGGCCACTACGACGC
TGAGGTCAAGACCACCTACAAGGCCAAGAAGCCCGTGCAGCTGCCCGGCGCCTACAACGTCAACATCAAG
TTGGACATCACCTCCCACAACGAGGACTACACCATCGTGGAACAGTACGAACGCGCCGAGGGCCGCCACT
CCACCGGCGGCATGGACGAGCTGTACAAGGGATCCGGCGCAACAAACTTCTCTCTGCTGAAACAAGCCGG
AGATGTCGAAGAGAATCCTGGACCGATGACCGAGTACAAGCCCACGGTGCGCCTCGCCACCCGCGACGAC
GTCCCCAGGGCCGTACGCACCCTCGCCGCCGCGTTCGCCGACTACCCCGCCACGCGCCACACCGTCGATC
CGGACCGCCACATCGAGCGGGTCACCGAGCTGCAAGAACTCTTCCTCACGCGCGTCGGGCTCGACATCGG
CAAGGTGTGGGTCGCGGACGACGGCGCCGCGGTGGCGGTCTGGACCACGCCGGAGAGCGTCGAAGCGGGG
GCGGTGTTCGCCGAGATCGGCCCGCGCATGGCCGAGTTGAGCGGTTCCCGGCTGGCCGCGCAGCAACAGA
TGGAAGGCCTCCTGGCGCCGCACCGGCCCAAGGAGCCCGCGTGGTTCCTGGCCACCGTCGGCGTGTCGCC
CGACCACCAGGGCAAGGGTCTGGGCAGCGCCGTCGTGCTCCCCGGAGTGGAGGCGGCCGAGCGCGCCGGG
GTGCCCGCCTTCCTGGAGACCTCCGCGCCCCGCAACCTCCCCTTCTACGAGCGGCTCGGCTTCACCGTCA
CCGCCGACGTCGAGGTGCCCGAAGGACCGCGCACCTGGTGCATGACCCGCAAGCCCGGTGCCTAAGAATT
CGATTCGTCAGTAGGGTTGTAAAGGTTTTTCTTTTCCTGAGAAAACAACCTTTTGTTTTCTCAGGTTTTG
CTTTTTGGCCTTTCCCTAGCTTTAAAAAAAAAAAAGCAAAACTCACCGAGGCAGTTCCATAGGATGGCAA
GATCCTGGTATTGGTCTGCGAAATTTCTACTAAGTGTAGATGGAGACGATATATCGTCTCTTACGAGATC
GGAAGAGCACACGTCTGAACTCCAGTCACAAAGAATTCGATATCAAGCTTTCTAGATAATCAACCTCTGG
ATTACAAAATTTGTGAAAGATTGACTGGTATTCTTAACTATGTTGCTCCTTTTACGCTATGTGGATACGC
TGCTTTAATGCCTTTGTATCATGCTATTGCTTCCCGTATGGCTTTCATTTTCTCCTCCTTGTATAAATCC
TGGTTGCTGTCTCTTTATGAGGAGTTGTGGCCCGTTGTCAGGCAACGTGGCGTGGTGTGCACTGTGTTTG
CTGACGCAACCCCCACTGGTTGGGGCATTGCCACCACCTGTCAGCTCCTTTCCGGGACTTTCGCTTTCCC
CCTCCCTATTGCCACGGCGGAACTCATCGCCGCCTGCCTTGCCCGCTGCTGGACAGGGGCTCGGCTGTTG
GGCACTGACAATTCCGTGGTGTTGTCGGGGAAATCATCGTCCTTTCCTTGGCTGCTCGCCTGTGTTGCCA
CCTGGATTCTGCGCGGGACGTCCTTCTGCTACGTCCCTTCGGCCCTCAATCCAGCGGACCTTCCTTCCCG
CGGCCTGCTGCCGGCTCTGCGGCCTCTTCCGCGTCTTCGCCTTCGCCCTCAGACGAGTCGGATCTCCCTT
TGGGCCGCCTCCCCGCCTGAGATCCTTTAAGACCAATGACTTACAAGGCAGCTGTAGATCTTAGCCACTT
TTTAAAAGAAAAGGGGGGACTGGAAGGGCTAATTCACTCCCAACGAAGACAAGATCTGCTTTTTGCTTGT
ACTGGGTCTCTCTGGTTAGACCAGATCTGAGCCTGGGAGCTCTCTGGCTAACTAGGGAACCCACTGCTTA
AGCCTCAATAAAGCTTGCCTTGAGTGCTTCAAGTAGTGTGTGCCCGTCTGTTGTGTGACTCTGGTAACTA
GAGATCCCTCAGACCCTTTTAGTCAGTGTGGAAAATCTCTAGCAGTAGTAGTTCATGTCATCTTATTATT
CAGTATTTATAACTTGCAAAGAAATGAATATCAGAGAGTGAGAGGCCCGGGTTAATTAAGGAAAGGGCTA
GATCATTCTTGAAGACGAAAGGGCCTCGTGATACGCCTATTTTTATAGGTTAATGTCATGATAATAATGG
TTTCTTAGACGTCAGGTGGCACTTTTCGGGGAAATGTGCGCGGAACCCCTATTTGTTTATTTTTCTAAAT
ACATTCAAATATGTATCCGCTCATGAGACAATAACCCTGATAAATGCTTCAATAATATTGAAAAAGGAAG
AGTATGAGTATTCAACATTTCCGTGTCGCCCTTATTCCCTTTTTTGCGGCATTTTGCCTTCCTGTTTTTG
CTCACCCAGAAACGCTGGTGAAAGTAAAAGATGCTGAAGATCAGTTGGGTGCACGAGTGGGTTACATCGA
ACTGGATCTCAACAGCGGTAAGATCCTTGAGAGTTTTCGCCCCGAAGAACGTTTTCCAATGATGAGCACT
TTTAAAGTTCTGCTATGTGGCGCGGTATTATCCCGTGTTGACGCCGGGCAAGAGCAACTCGGTCGCCGCA
TACACTATTCTCAGAATGACTTGGTTGAGTACTCACCAGTCACAGAAAAGCATCTTACGGATGGCATGAC
AGTAAGAGAATTATGCAGTGCTGCCATAACCATGAGTGATAACACTGCGGCCAACTTACTTCTGACAACG
ATCGGAGGACCGAAGGAGCTAACCGCTTTTTTGCACAACATGGGGGATCATGTAACTCGCCTTGATCGTT
GGGAACCGGAGCTGAATGAAGCCATACCAAACGACGAGCGTGACACCACGATGCCTGTAGCAATGGCAAC
AACGTTGCGCAAACTATTAACTGGCGAACTACTTACTCTAGCTTCCCGGCAACAATTAATAGACTGGATG
GAGGCGGATAAAGTTGCAGGACCACTTCTGCGCTCGGCCCTTCCGGCTGGCTGGTTTATTGCTGATAAAT
CTGGAGCCGGTGAGCGTGGGTCTCGCGGTATCATTGCAGCACTGGGGCCAGATGGTAAGCCCTCCCGTAT
CGTAGTTATCTACACGACGGGGAGTCAGGCAACTATGGATGAACGAAATAGACAGATCGCTGAGATAGGT
GCCTCACTGATTAAGCATTGGTAACTGTCAGACCAAGTTTACTCATATATACTTTAGATTGATTTAAAAC
TTCATTTTTAATTTAAAAGGATCTAGGTGAAGATCCTTTTTGATAATCTCATGACCAAAATCCCTTAACG
TGAGTTTTCGTTCCACTGAGCGTCAGACCCCGTAGAAAAGATCAAAGGATCTTCTTGAGATCCTTTTTTT
CTGCGCGTAATCTGCTGCTTGCAAACAAAAAAACCACCGCTACCAGCGGTGGTTTATTTGCCGGATCAAG
AGCTACCAACTCTTTTTCCGAAGGTAACTGGCTTCAGCAGAGCGCAGATACCAAATACTGTTCTTCTAGT
GTAGCCGTAGTTAGGCCACCACTTCAAGAACTCTGTAGCACCGCCTACATACCTCGCTCTGCTAATCCTG
TTACCAGTGGCTGCTGCCAGTGGCGATAAGTCGTGTCTTACCGGGTTGGACTCAAGACGATAGTTACCGG
ATAAGGCGCAGCGGTCGGGCTGAACGGGGGGTTCGTGCACACAGCCCAGCTTGGAGCGAACGACCTACAC
CGAACTGAGATACCTACAGCGTGAGCTATGAGAAAGCGCCACGCTTCCCGAAGGGAGAAAGGCGGACAGG
TATCCGGTAAGCGGCAGGGTCGGAACAGGAGAGCGCACGAGGGAGCTTCCAGGGGGAAACGCCTGGTATC
TTTATAGTCCTGTCGGGTTTCGCCACCTCTGACTTGAGCGTCGATTTTTGTGATGCTCGTCAGGGGGGCG
GAGCCTATGGAAAAACGCCAGCAACGCGGCCTTTTTACGGTTCCTGGCCTTTTGCTGGCCTTTTGCTCAC
ATGTTCTTTCCTGCGTTATCCCCTGATTCTGTGGATAACCGTATTACCGCCTTTGAGTGAGCTGATACCG
CTCGCCGCAGCCGAACGACCGAGCGCAGCGAGTCAGTGAGCGAGGAAGCGGAAGAGCGCCCAATACGCAA
ACCGCCTCTCCCCGCGCGTTGGCCGATTCATTAATGCAGCAAGCTCATGGCTGACTAATTTTTTTTATTT
ATGCAGAGGCCGAGGCCGCCTCGGCCTCTGAGCTATTCCAGAAGTAGTGAGGAGGCTTTTTTGGAGGCCT
AGGCTTTTGCAAAAAGCTCCCCGTGGCACGACAGGTTTCCCGACTGGAAAGCGGGCAGTGAGCGCAACGC
AATTAATGTGAGTTAGCTCACTCATTAGGCACCCCAGGCTTTACACTTTATGCTTCCGGCTCGTATGTTG
TGTGGAATTGTGAGCGGATAACAATTTCACACAGGAAACAGCTATGACATGATTACGAATTTCACAAATA
AAGCATTTTTTTCACTGCATTCTAGTTGTGGTTTGTCCAAACTCATCAATGTATCTTATCATGTCTGGAT
CAACTGGATAACTCAAGCTAACCAAAATCATCCCAAACTTCCCACCCCATACCCTATTACCACTGCCAAT
TACCTGTGGTTTCATTTACTCTAAACCTGTGATTCCTCTGAATTATTTTCATTTTAAAGAAATTGTATTT
GTTAAATATGTACTACAAACTTAGTAGT
